Addgene plasmid #123657: pSLQ7748 mU6: Spy sgTET || CMV: mCherry~P2A-DD-A4
Purpose: DD-AcrIIA4 fusion for Shield1-mediated AcrIIA4 control with sgRNA driving TRE3G activation.
Depositing lab: Stanley Qi. Depositing organization: Stanford University. Publication: Anti-CRISPR-mediated control of gene editing and synthetic circuits in eukaryotic cells. Nakamura M, Srinivasan P, Chavez M, Carter MA, Dominguez AA, La Russa M, Lau MB, Abbott TR, Xu X, Zhao D, Gao Y, Kipniss NH, Smolke CD, Bondy-Denomy J, Qi LS. Nat Commun. 2019 Jan 14;10(1):194. doi: 10.1038/s41467-018-08158-x. PubMed 30643127.
Backbone
  Vector backbone: pHR
  Backbone size w/o insert (bp): 6835
  Total vector size (bp): 8307
  Vector type: Mammalian Expression, Lentiviral, CRISPR, Synthetic Biology
Growth in bacteria
  Bacterial resistance: Ampicillin, 100 μg/mL
  Growth temperature: 37°C
  Growth strain: NEB Stable
  Copy number: High Copy
Gene/Insert
  Gene/Insert name: mCherry-P2A-DD-AcrIIA4
  Species: Synthetic
  Insert size (bp): 1368
  Promoter: CMV
  Tag / fusion protein: mCherry-P2A (N terminal on insert)
  Cloning method: Gibson Cloning
  Sequencing primers: 5′ TGGTTTAGTGAACCGTC; 3′ CATAGCGTAAAAGGAGCAACA
Terms and licenses: Academic/Nonprofit Terms; Industry Terms: Not Available to Industry
How to cite: pSLQ7748 mU6: Spy sgTET || CMV: mCherry~P2A-DD-A4 was a gift from Stanley Qi (Addgene plasmid # 123657 ; http://n2t.net/addgene:123657 ; RRID:Addgene_123657)
