[The description below was written by a language model from this plasmid's Addgene catalogue record and pLannotate feature annotations shown in this document.]
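Description:
pSLQ7748 mU6: Spy sgTET || CMV: mCherry~P2A-DD-A4 is a lentiviral transfer plasmid of about 8.3 kb built on the pHR backbone for mammalian expression in CRISPR and synthetic-biology applications. It is propagated in bacteria through a high-copy ColE1/pUC-type origin with ampicillin resistance. The viral framework is HIV-1 derived. A CMV enhancer/promoter upstream of a truncated 5' LTR drives genomic RNA production in packaging cells, followed by the Ψ packaging signal with a gag fragment, the RRE for Rev-dependent nuclear export, and the cPPT/CTS. Downstream of the cargo sit a WPRE, which improves transcript expression, a nef fragment and the second truncated LTR.

The cargo comprises two expression units. According to the plasmid name, a mouse U6 promoter drives a Streptococcus pyogenes Cas9 single guide RNA (sgTET). The feature table does not annotate the U6 promoter, but it does show the sgRNA scaffold and a short match to Tet-responsive promoter sequence, which is likely the spacer directed at the TRE3G promoter. The second unit uses an internal CMV enhancer/promoter to express mCherry linked by a P2A self-cleaving peptide to the anti-CRISPR protein AcrIIA4 fused to a destabilization domain (the FKBP12 L106P mutant). AcrIIA4 itself is not annotated in the table. Two loxP sites bracket the region containing both units; the record does not explain their purpose.

The DD targets AcrIIA4 for degradation unless the ligand Shield1 is present, so Shield1 provides small-molecule control over Cas9 inhibition. The co-expressed guide directs activation at a TRE3G reporter, giving a readout of that control, and mCherry marks transduced cells.
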