Features (pLannotate 1.2.2; 25 found; start..end, strand, type, name):
     30..82      -  misc_feature   bom (fragment): basis of mobility region from pBR322
    237..616     +  enhancer       CMV enhancer: human cytomegalovirus immediate early enhancer
    617..816     +  promoter       CMV promoter: human cytomegalovirus (CMV) immediate early promoter
    834..1014    +  LTR            5' LTR (truncated): truncated 5' long terminal repeat (LTR) from HIV-1
   1061..1186    +  misc_feature   HIV-1 Ψ: packaging signal of human immunodeficiency virus type 1
   1170..1508    +  CDS            HIV-1 gag (fragment): gag protein from human immunodeficiency virus 1; gag
   1683..1916    +  misc_feature   RRE: The Rev response element (RRE) of HIV-1 allows for Rev-dependent mRNA export from the nucleus to the cytoplasm.
   2293..2393    +  CDS            Rev (fragment): human immunodeficiency virus 1 (HIV-1) Rev protein; rev; enhances nuclear export of unspliced and incompletely spliced viral mRNAs
   2443..2560    +  misc_feature   cPPT/CTS: central polypurine tract and central termination sequence of HIV-1
   2813..2846    +  protein_bind   loxP: Cre-mediated recombination occurs in the 8-bp core sequence (GCATACAT). Cre recombinase
   2934..2954    -  promoter       tight TRE promoter (fragment): Tet-responsive promoter PTight, consisting of seven tet operator sequences followed by the minimal CMV promoter
   2972..3039    +  misc_RNA       tracrRNA (fragment): trans-activating CRISPR RNA for the Streptococcus pyogenes CRISPR/Cas9 system
   3164..3467    +  enhancer       CMV enhancer: human cytomegalovirus immediate early enhancer
   3468..3671    +  promoter       CMV promoter: human cytomegalovirus (CMV) immediate early promoter
   3714..4418    +  CDS            mCherry: mCherry is a basic (constitutively fluorescent) red fluorescent protein published in 2004, derived from Discosoma sp.. It is reported to be a very rapidly-maturing monomer with low acid sensitivity.
   4485..4801    +  CDS            DD (fragment): destabilization domain that can be stabilized by Shield1 in the ProteoTuner™ system L106P mutant of FKBP12
   5095..5128    +  protein_bind   loxP: Cre-mediated recombination occurs in the 8-bp core sequence (GCATACAT). Cre recombinase
   5161..5184    +  misc_feature   MCS (fragment): pBluescript multiple cloning site
   5184..5772    +  misc_feature   WPRE: woodchuck hepatitis virus posttranscriptional regulatory element
   5773..5792    +  misc_feature   MCS (fragment): pBluescript multiple cloning site
   5794..6294    +  CDS            nef (fragment): NEF_HV1LA - Experimental evidence at protein level: Swiss-Prot protein existence level 1. Extracellular Nef protein targets CD4(+) T-lymphocytes for apoptosis by interacting with CXCR4 surface receptors. From Human immunodeficiency virus type 1 group M subtype B (isolate Lai) (HIV-1).
   6301..6481    +  LTR            5' LTR (truncated): truncated 5' long terminal repeat (LTR) from HIV-1
   6543..7131    -  rep_origin     ori: high-copy-number ColE1/pMB1/pBR322/pUC origin of replication
   7302..8162    -  CDS            AmpR: β-lactamase; bla; confers resistance to ampicillin, carbenicillin, and related antibiotics
   8163..8267    -  promoter       AmpR promoter: bla
>Addgene plasmid #123657 | pSLQ7748 mU6: Spy sgTET || CMV: mCherry~P2A-DD-A4 | addgene full sequence | sequence record 242710 | Addgene NGS Result
TCGACGGATCGGGAGATCTCCCGATCCCCTATGGTGCACTCTCAGTACAATCTGCTCTGATGCCGCATAG
TTAAGCCAGTATCTGCTCCCTGCTTGTGTGTTGGAGGTCGCTGAGTAGTGCGCGAGCAAAATTTAAGCTA
CAACAAGGCAAGGCTTGACCGACAATTGCATGAAGAATCTGCTTAGGGTTAGGCGTTTTGCGCTGCTTCG
CGATGTACGGGCCAGATATACGCGTTGACATTGATTATTGACTAGTTATTAATAGTAATCAATTACGGGG
TCATTAGTTCATAGCCCATATATGGAGTTCCGCGTTACATAACTTACGGTAAATGGCCCGCCTGGCTGAC
CGCCCAACGACCCCCGCCCATTGACGTCAATAATGACGTATGTTCCCATAGTAACGCCAATAGGGACTTT
CCATTGACGTCAATGGGTGGAGTATTTACGGTAAACTGCCCACTTGGCAGTACATCAAGTGTATCATATG
CCAAGTACGCCCCCTATTGACGTCAATGACGGTAAATGGCCCGCCTGGCATTATGCCCAGTACATGACCT
TATGGGACTTTCCTACTTGGCAGTACATCTACGTATTAGTCATCGCTATTACCATGGTGATGCGGTTTTG
GCAGTACATCAATGGGCGTGGATAGCGGTTTGACTCACGGGGATTTCCAAGTCTCCACCCCATTGACGTC
AATGGGAGTTTGTTTTGGCACCAAAATCAACGGGACTTTCCAAAATGTCGTAACAACTCCGCCCCATTGA
CGCAAATGGGCGGTAGGCGTGTACGGTGGGAGGTCTATATAAGCAGCGCGTTTTGCCTGTACTGGGTCTC
TCTGGTTAGACCAGATCTGAGCCTGGGAGCTCTCTGGCTAACTAGGGAACCCACTGCTTAAGCCTCAATA
AAGCTTGCCTTGAGTGCTTCAAGTAGTGTGTGCCCGTCTGTTGTGTGACTCTGGTAACTAGAGATCCCTC
AGACCCTTTTAGTCAGTGTGGAAAATCTCTAGCAGTGGCGCCCGAACAGGGACTTGAAAGCGAAAGGGAA
ACCAGAGGAGCTCTCTCGACGCAGGACTCGGCTTGCTGAAGCGCGCACGGCAAGAGGCGAGGGGCGGCGA
CTGGTGAGTACGCCAAAAATTTTGACTAGCGGAGGCTAGAAGGAGAGAGATGGGTGCGAGAGCGTCAGTA
TTAAGCGGGGGAGAATTAGATCGCGATGGGAAAAAATTCGGTTAAGGCCAGGGGGAAAGAAAAAATATAA
ATTAAAACATATAGTATGGGCAAGCAGGGAGCTAGAACGATTCGCAGTTAATCCTGGCCTGTTAGAAACA
TCAGAAGGCTGTAGACAAATACTGGGACAGCTACAACCATCCCTTCAGACAGGATCAGAAGAACTTAGAT
CATTATATAATACAGTAGCAACCCTCTATTGTGTGCATCAAAGGATAGAGATAAAAGACACCAAGGAAGC
TTTAGACAAGATAGAGGAAGAGCAAAACAAAAGTAAGACCACCGCACAGCAAGCGGCCGGCCGCTGATCT
TCAGACCTGGAGGAGGAGATATGAGGGACAATTGGAGAAGTGAATTATATAAATATAAAGTAGTAAAAAT
TGAACCATTAGGAGTAGCACCCACCAAGGCAAAGAGAAGAGTGGTGCAGAGAGAAAAAAGAGCAGTGGGA
ATAGGAGCTTTGTTCCTTGGGTTCTTGGGAGCAGCAGGAAGCACTATGGGCGCAGCGTCAATGACGCTGA
CGGTACAGGCCAGACAATTATTGTCTGGTATAGTGCAGCAGCAGAACAATTTGCTGAGGGCTATTGAGGC
GCAACAGCATCTGTTGCAACTCACAGTCTGGGGCATCAAGCAGCTCCAGGCAAGAATCCTGGCTGTGGAA
AGATACCTAAAGGATCAACAGCTCCTGGGGATTTGGGGTTGCTCTGGAAAACTCATTTGCACCACTGCTG
TGCCTTGGAATGCTAGTTGGAGTAATAAATCTCTGGAACAGATTTGGAATCACACGACCTGGATGGAGTG
GGACAGAGAAATTAACAATTACACAAGCTTAATACACTCCTTAATTGAAGAATCGCAAAACCAGCAAGAA
AAGAATGAACAAGAATTATTGGAATTAGATAAATGGGCAAGTTTGTGGAATTGGTTTAACATAACAAATT
GGCTGTGGTATATAAAATTATTCATAATGATAGTAGGAGGCTTGGTAGGTTTAAGAATAGTTTTTGCTGT
ACTTTCTATAGTGAATAGAGTTAGGCAGGGATATTCACCATTATCGTTTCAGACCCACCTCCCAACCCCG
AGGGGACCCGACAGGCCCGAAGGAATAGAAGAAGAAGGTGGAGAGAGAGACAGAGACAGATCCATTCGAT
TAGTGAACGGATCGGCACTGCGTGCGCCAATTCTGCAGACAAATGGCAGTATTCATCCACAATTTTAAAA
GAAAAGGGGGGATTGGGGGGTACAGTGCAGGGGAAAGAATAGTAGACATAATAGCAACAGACATACAAAC
TAAAGAATTACAAAAACAAATTACAAAAATTCAAAATTTTCGGGTTTATTACAGGGACAGCAGAGATCCA
GTTTGGTTAGTACCGGGCCCGCTCTAGAGATCCGACGCGCCATCTCTAGGCCCGCGCCGGCCCCCTCGCA
CGGACTTGTGGGAGAAGCTCGGCTACTCCCCTGCCCCGGTTAATTTGCATATAATATTTCCTAGTAACTA
TAGAGGCTTAATGTGCGATAAAAGACAGATAATCTGTTCTTTTTAATACTAGCTACATTTTACATGATAG
GCTTGGATTTCTATAACTTCGTATAGCATACATTATACGAAGTTATAAACAGCACAAAAGGAAACTCACC
CTAACTGTAAAGTAATTGTGTGTTTTGAGACTATAAGTATCCCTTGGAGAACCACCTTGTTGGTACGTTC
TCTATCACTGATAGTTTAAGAGCTATGCTGGAAACAGCATAGCAAGTTTAAATAAGGCTAGTCCGTTATC
AACTTGAAAAAGTGGCACCGAGTCGGTGCTTTTTTTCTCGAGTACTAGGATCCATTAGGCGGCCGCGTGG
ATAACCGTATTACCGCCATGCATTAGTTATTAATAGTAATCAATTACGGGGTCATTAGTTCATAGCCCAT
ATATGGAGTTCCGCGTTACATAACTTACGGTAAATGGCCCGCCTGGCTGACCGCCCAACGACCCCCGCCC
ATTGACGTCAATAATGACGTATGTTCCCATAGTAACGCCAATAGGGACTTTCCATTGACGTCAATGGGTG
GAGTATTTACGGTAAACTGCCCACTTGGCAGTACATCAAGTGTATCATATGCCAAGTACGCCCCCTATTG
ACGTCAATGACGGTAAATGGCCCGCCTGGCATTATGCCCAGTACATGACCTTATGGGACTTTCCTACTTG
GCAGTACATCTACGTATTAGTCATCGCTATTACCATGGTGATGCGGTTTTGGCAGTACATCAATGGGCGT
GGATAGCGGTTTGACTCACGGGGATTTCCAAGTCTCCACCCCATTGACGTCAATGGGAGTTTGTTTTGGC
ACCAAAATCAACGGGACTTTCCAAAATGTCGTAACAACTCCGCCCCATTGACGCAAATGGGCGGTAGGCG
TGTACGGTGGGAGGTCTATATAAGCAGAGCTGGTTTAGTGAACCGTCAGATCCGCTAGCCCACCATGCCC
GGGGTGAGCAAGGGCGAGGAGGATAACATGGCCATCATCAAGGAGTTCATGCGCTTCAAGGTGCACATGG
AGGGCTCCGTGAACGGCCACGAGTTCGAGATCGAGGGCGAGGGCGAGGGCCGCCCCTACGAGGGCACCCA
GACCGCCAAGCTGAAGGTGACCAAGGGTGGCCCCCTGCCCTTCGCCTGGGACATCCTGTCCCCTCAGTTC
ATGTACGGCTCCAAGGCCTACGTGAAGCACCCCGCCGACATCCCCGACTACTTGAAGCTGTCCTTCCCCG
AGGGCTTCAAGTGGGAGCGCGTGATGAACTTCGAGGACGGCGGCGTGGTGACCGTGACCCAGGACTCCTC
CCTGCAGGACGGCGAGTTCATCTACAAGGTGAAGCTGCGCGGCACCAACTTCCCCTCCGACGGCCCCGTA
ATGCAGAAGAAGACCATGGGCTGGGAGGCCTCCTCCGAGCGGATGTACCCCGAGGACGGCGCCCTGAAGG
GCGAGATCAAGCAGAGGCTGAAGCTGAAGGACGGCGGCCACTACGACGCTGAGGTCAAGACCACCTACAA
GGCCAAGAAGCCCGTGCAGCTGCCCGGCGCCTACAACGTCAACATCAAGTTGGACATCACCTCCCACAAC
GAGGACTACACCATCGTGGAACAGTACGAACGCGCCGAGGGCCGCCACTCCACCGGCGGCATGGACGAGC
TGTACAAGGGTTCTGGAGCTACTAACTTCTCCCTGCTGAAACAGGCAGGAGACGTGGAGGAGAACCCTGG
ACCAGGAGTGCAAGTGGAAACCATCTCCCCAGGAGACGGGCGCACCTTCCCCAAGCGCGGCCAGACCTGT
GTGGTGCACTACACCGGGATGCTTGAAGATGGAAAGAAAGTCGATTCCTCCCGGGACAGAAACAAGCCCT
TTAAGTTTATGCTAGGCAAGCAGGAGGTGATCCGAGGCTGGGAAGAAGGGGTTGCCCAGATGAGTGTGGG
TCAGAGAGCCAAACTGACTATATCTCCAGATTATGCCTATGGTGCCACTGGGCACCCAGGCATCATCCCA
CCACATGCCACTCTCGTCTTCGATGTGGAGCTTCTAAAACCTGAAGGATCTGGAAACATCAACGATCTGA
TCCGGGAGATCAAGAACAAGGACTACACCGTGAAGCTGAGCGGCACCGATAGCAACAGCATCACCCAGCT
GATTATCCGCGTGAACAACGACGGCAACGAGTACGTGATCTCCGAGAGCGAGAACGAGAGCATCGTGGAG
AAGTTCATCAGCGCCTTCAAGAACGGTTGGAACCAGGAGTACGAGGACGAGGAGGAGTTCTACAACGACA
TGCAGACCATCACCCTGAAGAGCGAGCTGAACTAAGAATTCGTCGAGGGACCTAATAACTTCGTATAGCA
TACATTATACGAAGTTATACATGTTTAAGGGTTCCGGTTCCACTAGGTACAATTCGATATCAAGCTTATC
GATAATCAACCTCTGGATTACAAAATTTGTGAAAGATTGACTGGTATTCTTAACTATGTTGCTCCTTTTA
CGCTATGTGGATACGCTGCTTTAATGCCTTTGTATCATGCTATTGCTTCCCGTATGGCTTTCATTTTCTC
CTCCTTGTATAAATCCTGGTTGCTGTCTCTTTATGAGGAGTTGTGGCCCGTTGTCAGGCAACGTGGCGTG
GTGTGCACTGTGTTTGCTGACGCAACCCCCACTGGTTGGGGCATTGCCACCACCTGTCAGCTCCTTTCCG
GGACTTTCGCTTTCCCCCTCCCTATTGCCACGGCGGAACTCATCGCCGCCTGCCTTGCCCGCTGCTGGAC
AGGGGCTCGGCTGTTGGGCACTGACAATTCCGTGGTGTTGTCGGGGAAATCATCGTCCTTTCCTTGGCTG
CTCGCCTGTGTTGCCACCTGGATTCTGCGCGGGACGTCCTTCTGCTACGTCCCTTCGGCCCTCAATCCAG
CGGACCTTCCTTCCCGCGGCCTGCTGCCGGCTCTGCGGCCTCTTCCGCGTCTTCGCCTTCGCCCTCAGAC
GAGTCGGATCTCCCTTTGGGCCGCCTCCCCGCATCGATACCGTCGACCTCGATCGAGACCTAGAAAAACA
TGGAGCAATCACAAGTAGCAATACAGCAGCTACCAATGCTGATTGTGCCTGGCTAGAAGCACAAGAGGAG
GAGGAGGTGGGTTTTCCAGTCACACCTCAGGTACCTTTAAGACCAATGACTTACAAGGCAGCTGTAGATC
TTAGCCACTTTTTAAAAGAAAAGGGGGGACTGGAAGGGCTAATTCACTCCCAACGAAGACAAGATATCCT
TGATCTGTGGATCTACCACACACAAGGCTACTTCCCTGATTGGCAGAACTACACACCAGGGCCAGGGATC
AGATATCCACTGACCTTTGGATGGTGCTACAAGCTAGTACCAGTTGAGCAAGAGAAGGTAGAAGAAGCCA
ATGAAGGAGAGAACACCCGCTTGTTACACCCTGTGAGCCTGCATGGGATGGATGACCCGGAGAGAGAAGT
ATTAGAGTGGAGGTTTGACAGCCGCCTAGCATTTCATCACATGGCCCGAGAGCTGCATCCGGACTGTACT
GGGTCTCTCTGGTTAGACCAGATCTGAGCCTGGGAGCTCTCTGGCTAACTAGGGAACCCACTGCTTAAGC
CTCAATAAAGCTTGCCTTGAGTGCTTCAAGTAGTGTGTGCCCGTCTGTTGTGTGACTCTGGTAACTAGAG
ATCCCTCAGACCCTTTTAGTCAGTGTGGAAAATCTCTAGCAGCATGTGAGCAAAAGGCCAGCAAAAGGCC
AGGAACCGTAAAAAGGCCGCGTTGCTGGCGTTTTTCCATAGGCTCCGCCCCCCTGACGAGCATCACAAAA
ATCGACGCTCAAGTCAGAGGTGGCGAAACCCGACAGGACTATAAAGATACCAGGCGTTTCCCCCTGGAAG
CTCCCTCGTGCGCTCTCCTGTTCCGACCCTGCCGCTTACCGGATACCTGTCCGCCTTTCTCCCTTCGGGA
AGCGTGGCGCTTTCTCATAGCTCACGCTGTAGGTATCTCAGTTCGGTGTAGGTCGTTCGCTCCAAGCTGG
GCTGTGTGCACGAACCCCCCGTTCAGCCCGACCGCTGCGCCTTATCCGGTAACTATCGTCTTGAGTCCAA
CCCGGTAAGACACGACTTATCGCCACTGGCAGCAGCCACTGGTAACAGGATTAGCAGAGCGAGGTATGTA
GGCGGTGCTACAGAGTTCTTGAAGTGGTGGCCTAACTACGGCTACACTAGAAGAACAGTATTTGGTATCT
GCGCTCTGCTGAAGCCAGTTACCTTCGGAAAAAGAGTTGGTAGCTCTTGATCCGGCAAACAAACCACCGC
TGGTAGCGGTGGTTTTTTTGTTTGCAAGCAGCAGATTACGCGCAGAAAAAAAGGATCTCAAGAAGATCCT
TTGATCTTTTCTACGGGGTCTGACGCTCAGTGGAACGAAAACTCACGTTAAGGGATTTTGGTCATGAGAT
TATCAAAAAGGATCTTCACCTAGATCCTTTTAAATTAAAAATGAAGTTTTAAATCAATCTAAAGTATATA
TGAGTAAACTTGGTCTGACAGTTACCAATGCTTAATCAGTGAGGCACCTATCTCAGCGATCTGTCTATTT
CGTTCATCCATAGTTGCCTGACTCCCCGTCGTGTAGATAACTACGATACGGGAGGGCTTACCATCTGGCC
CCAGTGCTGCAATGATACCGCGAGACCCACGCTCACCGGCTCCAGATTTATCAGCAATAAACCAGCCAGC
CGGAAGGGCCGAGCGCAGAAGTGGTCCTGCAACTTTATCCGCCTCCATCCAGTCTATTAATTGTTGCCGG
GAAGCTAGAGTAAGTAGTTCGCCAGTTAATAGTTTGCGCAACGTTGTTGCCATTGCTACAGGCATCGTGG
TGTCACGCTCGTCGTTTGGTATGGCTTCATTCAGCTCCGGTTCCCAACGATCAAGGCGAGTTACATGATC
CCCCATGTTGTGCAAAAAAGCGGTTAGCTCCTTCGGTCCTCCGATCGTTGTCAGAAGTAAGTTGGCCGCA
GTGTTATCACTCATGGTTATGGCAGCACTGCATAATTCTCTTACTGTCATGCCATCCGTAAGATGCTTTT
CTGTGACTGGTGAGTACTCAACCAAGTCATTCTGAGAATAGTGTATGCGGCGACCGAGTTGCTCTTGCCC
GGCGTCAATACGGGATAATACCGCGCCACATAGCAGAACTTTAAAAGTGCTCATCATTGGAAAACGTTCT
TCGGGGCGAAAACTCTCAAGGATCTTACCGCTGTTGAGATCCAGTTCGATGTAACCCACTCGTGCACCCA
ACTGATCTTCAGCATCTTTTACTTTCACCAGCGTTTCTGGGTGAGCAAAAACAGGAAGGCAAAATGCCGC
AAAAAAGGGAATAAGGGCGACACGGAAATGTTGAATACTCATACTCTTCCTTTTTCAATATTATTGAAGC
ATTTATCAGGGTTATTGTCTCATGAGCGGATACATATTTGAATGTATTTAGAAAAATAAACAAATAGGGG
TTCCGCGCACATTTCCCCGAAAAGTGCCACCTGACG
